Addgene plasmid #229594: pmBaoJin-NUP98
Depositing lab: Kiryl Piatkevich. Publication: Bright and stable monomeric green fluorescent protein derived from StayGold. Zhang H, Lesnov GD, Subach OM, Zhang W, Kuzmicheva TP, Vlaskina AV, Samygina VR, Chen L, Ye X, Nikolaeva AY, Gabdulkhakov A, Papadaki S, Qin W, Borshchevskiy V, Perfilov MM, Gavrikov AS, Drobizhev M, Mishin AS, Piatkevich KD, Subach FV. Nat Methods. 2024 Apr;21(4):657-665. doi: 10.1038/s41592-024-02203-y. Epub 2024 Feb 26. PubMed 38409224.
Backbone
  Vector backbone: pN1
  Vector type: Mammalian Expression
Growth in bacteria
  Bacterial resistance: Kanamycin, 50 μg/mL
  Growth temperature: 37°C
  Growth strain: DH5alpha
  Copy number: High Copy
Gene/Insert
  Gene/Insert name: mBaoJin
  Species: Synthetic
  Cloning method: Ligation Independent Cloning
Terms and licenses: Academic/Nonprofit Terms; Industry Terms: Not Available to Industry
How to cite: pmBaoJin-NUP98 was a gift from Kiryl Piatkevich (Addgene plasmid # 229594 ; http://n2t.net/addgene:229594 ; RRID:Addgene_229594)
