[The description below was written by a language model from this plasmid's Addgene catalogue record and pLannotate feature annotations shown in this document.]
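Description:
pmBaoJin-NUP98 is a mammalian expression plasmid built on a pN1-type backbone that encodes the monomeric green fluorescent protein mBaoJin, a StayGold derivative, joined to human nucleoporin NUP98. Transcription is driven by the human cytomegalovirus immediate-early enhancer and promoter and terminated by an SV40 polyadenylation signal. The automated annotation does not recognise mBaoJin itself. The stretch between the CMV promoter and a short multiple-cloning-site remnant is largely unannotated, apart from a tiny match to mNeonGreen at its end, and this is presumably where the synthetic fluorescent protein sequence lies. Directly downstream, a large segment is annotated as a fragment of NUP98, so the arrangement is consistent with the name, with mBaoJin at the N-terminus of the nucleoporin. The record does not state whether the NUP98 portion is full length or which isoform it represents. Small hits to SV40 large T antigen, ble and bGH poly(A) are likely backbone remnants rather than functional parts.

The plasmid is propagated in E. coli through a high-copy ColE1/pUC-type origin and also carries an f1 phage origin. Selection relies on a single Tn5 aminoglycoside phosphotransferase gene (NeoR/KanR) preceded by both a bacterial bla promoter and the SV40 enhancer/early promoter and followed by the HSV TK polyadenylation signal. This gives kanamycin resistance in bacteria and can support G418 selection in mammalian cells.

The record does not state a specific purpose. A fusion of this kind would typically serve as a localisation marker for nuclear pore complexes in live or fixed mammalian cells. It would also let users assess how the bright, photostable monomeric tag behaves when fused to a cellular protein.
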