Features (pLannotate 1.2.2; 15 found; start..end, strand, type, name):
     61..364     +  enhancer       CMV enhancer: human cytomegalovirus immediate early enhancer
    365..568     +  promoter       CMV promoter: human cytomegalovirus (CMV) immediate early promoter
   1293..1315    +  CDS            mNeonGreen (fragment): bright monomeric yellow-green fluorescent protein derived from LanYFP (Shaner et al., 2013)
   1320..1338    +  misc_feature   MCS (fragment): multiple cloning site
   1339..4149    +  CDS            NUP98 (fragment) (sequence partly withheld): NUP98_HUMAN - Also known as ADAR2. Experimental evidence at protein level: Swiss-Prot protein existence level 1. (Microbial infection) Binds HIV-1 capsid-nucleocapsid (HIV-1 CA-NC) complexes and may thereby promote the integration of the virus in the host nucleus (in vitro) (PubMed:23523133). Binding affinity to HIV-1 CA-NC complexes bearing the capsid change ASN-74-ASP is reduced (in vitro) (PubMed:23523133). From Homo sapiens (Human).
   4175..4259    +  CDS            large T antigen (fragment): large T antigen from SV40 (simian virus 40)
   4282..4403    +  polyA_signal   SV40 poly(A) signal: SV40 polyadenylation signal
   4437..4865    -  rep_origin     f1 ori (sequence partly withheld): f1 bacteriophage origin of replication; arrow indicates direction of (+) strand synthesis
   4892..4996    +  promoter       AmpR promoter: bla
   4998..5355    +  promoter       SV40 promoter: SV40 enhancer and early promoter
   5390..6184    +  CDS            NeoR/KanR: aminoglycoside phosphotransferase from Tn5; aph(3')-II (or nptII); confers resistance to neomycin, kanamycin, and G418 (Geneticin®)
   6205..6357    +  CDS            ble (fragment): BLE_KLEPN - Experimental evidence at protein level: Swiss-Prot protein existence level 1. Binding protein with a strong affinity to the bleomycin family of antibiotics. Binds to CL990; an antimitotic-antibiotic compound. From Klebsiella pneumoniae.
   6416..6463    +  polyA_signal   HSV TK poly(A) signal: herpes simplex virus thymidine kinase polyadenylation signal (Cole and Stacy, 1985)
   6554..6570    -  polyA_signal   bGH poly(A) signal (fragment): bovine growth hormone polyadenylation signal
   6792..7380    +  rep_origin     ori: high-copy-number ColE1/pMB1/pBR322/pUC origin of replication
>Addgene plasmid #229594 | pmBaoJin-NUP98 | addgene full sequence | sequence record 478810 | Addgene NGS Result
TAGTTATTAATAGTAATCAATTACGGGGTCATTAGTTCATAGCCCATATATGGAGTTCCGCGTTACATAA
CTTACGGTAAATGGCCCGCCTGGCTGACCGCCCAACGACCCCCGCCCATTGACGTCAATAATGACGTATG
TTCCCATAGTAACGCCAATAGGGACTTTCCATTGACGTCAATGGGTGGAGTATTTACGGTAAACTGCCCA
CTTGGCAGTACATCAAGTGTATCATATGCCAAGTACGCCCCCTATTGACGTCAATGACGGTAAATGGCCC
GCCTGGCATTATGCCCAGTACATGACCTTATGGGACTTTCCTACTTGGCAGTACATCTACGTATTAGTCA
TCGCTATTACCATGGTGATGCGGTTTTGGCAGTACATCAATGGGCGTGGATAGCGGTTTGACTCACGGGG
ATTTCCAAGTCTCCACCCCATTGACGTCAATGGGAGTTTGTTTTGGCACCAAAATCAACGGGACTTTCCA
AAATGTCGTAACAACTCCGCCCCATTGACGCAAATGGGCGGTAGGCGTGTACGGTGGGAGGTCTATATAA
GCAGAGCTGGTTTAGTGAACCGTCAGATCCGCTAGCGCTACCGGTCGCCACCATGGTCTCAAAGGGAGAG
GAGGAAAACATGGCTAGTACACCATTTAAATTTCAACTTAAAGGAACCATCAATGGCAAATCGTTTACCG
TTGAAGGCGAAGGTGAAGGGAACTCACATGAAGGTTCTCATAAAGGAAAATATGTTTGTACAAGTGGAAA
ACTACCGATGTCATGGGCAGCACTTGGGACAACCTTTGGTTATGGAATGAAATATTATACCAAATATCCT
AGTGGACTGAAGAACTGGTTTCGTGAAGTAATGCCCGGAGGCTTTACCTACGATCGTCATATTCAATATA
AAGGCGATGGGAGTATCCATGCAAAACACCAACACTTTATGAAAAATGGGACTTATCACAACATTGTAGA
ATTTACCGGTCAGGATTTTAAAGAAAATAGTCCAGTCTTAACTGGAGATATGAATGTCTCATTACCGAAT
GAAGTCCCACAAATACCCAGAGATGATGGAGTAGAATGCCCAGTGACCTTGCTTTATCCTTTATTATCGG
ATAAATCAAAATACGTCGAGGCTCACCAATATACAATCTGCAAGCCTCTTCATAATCAACCAGCACCTGA
TGTCCCATATCACTGGATTCGTAAACAATACACACAAAGCAAAGATGATGCCGAGGAACGCGATCATATC
TGTCAATCAGAGACTCTCGAAGCACACTTAAAGGGCATGGACGAGCTGTACAAGTCCGGCCGGACTCAGA
TCTCGAGCATGTTTAACAAATCATTTGGAACACCCTTTGGGGGTGGCACAGGTGGCTTTGGCACAACTTC
AACATTTGGACAGAATACTGGCTTTGGCACTACTAGTGGAGGGGCATTTGGAACATCTGCATTTGGTTCT
AGCAACAATACTGGAGGCCTCTTTGGAAATTCACAGACTAAACCAGGAGGATTGTTTGGAACCAGTTCAT
TTAGCCAGCCAGCTACCTCCACAAGCACTGGCTTTGGGTTTGGTACGTCAACAGGAACAGCAAATACCTT
GTTTGGAACTGCAAGCACAGGGACCAGTCTCTTCTCATCCCAAAACAATGCCTTTGCACAAAATAAACCA
ACTGGCTTTGGCAATTTTGGAACCAGTACTAGCAGTGGAGGACTCTTTGGAACCACAAATACCACCTCTA
ATCCTTTTGGCAGCACATCTGGCTCCCTCTTTGGGCCAAGTAGTTTTACAGCTGCTCCTACTGGGACTAC
TATTAAATTTAACCCTCCAACTGGTACAGATACTATGGTCAAAGCTGGAGTTAGCACTAACATAAGTACC
AAGCACCAGTGTATTACTGCTATGAAAGAATATGAAAGCAAGTCACTAGAGGAACTTCGTTTAGAGGATT
ATCAGGCTAACAGGAAGGGCCCACAGAACCAGGTGGGAGCAGGTACCACAACTGGCTTGTTTGGGTCTTC
TCCAGCCACTTCCAGCGCAACAGGACTCTTCAGCTCCTCCACCACTAATTCAGGCTTTGCATATGGTCAG
AACAAAACTGCCTTTGGAACTAGTACAACTGGATTTGGAACAAATCCAGGTGGTCTCTTTGGCCAACAGA
ATCAGCAGACTACCAGCCTCTTCAGCAAACCATTTGGCCAGGCTACAACCACCCAGAACACTGGCTTTTC
CTTTGGTAATACCAGCACCATAGGACAGCCAAGCACCAACACCATGGGATTATTTGGAGTAACCCAAGCC
TCACAGCCTGGAGGTCTTTTTGGGACAGCTACAAACACCAGCACTGGGACAGCATTTGGAACAGGAACAG
GTCTCTTTGGGCAGACCAATACTGGATTTGGTGCTGTTGGTTCGACCCTGTTTGGCAATAACAAGCTTAC
TACATTTGGAAGCAGCACAACCAGTGCACCTTCATTTGGTACAACCAGTGGCGGGCTCTTTGGTAACAAA
CCAACCCTGACTTTAGGAACCAATACAAACACTTCTAATTTTGGTTTTGGCACAAATACCAGTGGGAATA
GTATTTTTGGAAGTAAACCAGCACCTGGGACTCTTGGAACTGGGCTTGGTGCAGGATTTGGAACAGCTCT
TGGTGCTGGACAGGCATCTTTGTTTGGGAACAACCAACCTAAGATTGGAGGGCCTCTTGGTACAGGAGCC
TTTGGGGCCCCTGGATTTAATACTACGACAGCCACTTTGGGCTTTGGAGCCCCCCAGGCCCCAGTAGCTT
TGACAGATCCAAATGCTTCTGCTGCCCAGCAGGCTGTTCTCCAGCAGCACATCAATAGTCTAACATACTC
ACCTTTTGGAGACTCTCCTCTCTTCCGGAATCCGATGTCAGACCCTAAGAAGAAGGAAGAGAGATTGAAA
CCAACAAATCCAGCAGCCCAGAAGGCTCTTACTACACCTACTCATTATAAACTGACACCCCGCCCTGCCA
CTAGAGTCCGGCCAAAGGCTTTACAAACAACAGGCACAGCCAAGTCACATCTCTTTGATGGGCTGGATGA
CGATGAACCATCCCTAGCCAATGGAGCATTCATGCCCAAGAAGAGCATTAAGAAGTTGGTTTTGAAGAAC
CTTAATAATAGCAATCTCTTTTCTCCTGTTAATCGTGATTCAGAAAATCTAGCTTCACCATCTGAATATC
CAGAAAATGGAGAGAGATTTAGTTTCCTAAGCAAACCTGTTGATGAGAATCACCAGCAGGATGGAGATGA
AGATTCCCTTGTTTCACATTTTTATACTAACCCTATTGCCAAACCTATTCCTCAAACCCCAGAAAGTGCT
GGAAATAAACACAGCAACAGCAACAGTGTGGATGATACCATTGTTGCATTAAACATGCGTGCTGCTTTGC
GAAATGGGCTGGAAGGAAGCAGTGAAGAAACGTCTTTTCATGATGAGTCACTTCAGGATGACCGAGAAGA
AATAGAAAATAATTCTTACCAT
[456 nt withheld, positions 3523-3978]
TCTAAGTATGGCCTTCAGGATTCTGATGAAGAGGAGGAGGAGCATCCGTCTAAAACTAGTACAAAGAAGT
TGAAGACTGCTCCTTTGCCTCCTGCAAGCCAGACTACGCCCTTGCAGATGGCTCTTAATGGCAAACCTGC
ACCTCCACCTCAGGTAGAGAAAAAAGGACAGTGAGGATCCACCGGATCTAGATAACTGATCATAATCAGC
CATACCACATTTGTAGAGGTTTTACTTGCTTTAAAAAACCTCCCACACCTCCCCCTGAACCTGAAACATA
AAATGAATGCAATTGTTGTTGTTAACTTGTTTATTGCAGCTTATAATGGTTACAAATAAAGCAATAGCAT
CACAAATTTCACAAATAAAGCATTTTTTTCACTGCATTCTAGTTGTGGTTTGTCCAAACTCATCAATGTA
TCTTAACGCGTAAATTGTAAGCGTTAATATTTTGTTAAAATTCGCGTTAAATTTTTGTTAAATCAGCTCA
TTTTTTAACCAATAGGCCGAAATCGGCAAAATCCCTTATAAATCAAAAGAATAGACCGAGATAGGGT
[37 nt withheld, positions 4536-4572]
AAAGAACGTGGACTCCAACGTCAAAGG
[49 nt withheld, positions 4600-4648]
T
[91 nt withheld, positions 4650-4740]
G
[124 nt withheld, positions 4742-4865]
CAGGTGGCACTTTTCGGGGAAATGTGCGCGGAACCCCTATTTGTTTATTTTTCTAAATACATTCAAATAT
GTATCCGCTCATGAGACAATAACCCTGATAAATGCTTCAATAATATTGAAAAAGGAAGAGTCCTGAGGCG
GAAAGAACCAGCTGTGGAATGTGTGTCAGTTAGGGTGTGGAAAGTCCCCAGGCTCCCCAGCAGGCAGAAG
TATGCAAAGCATGCATCTCAATTAGTCAGCAACCAGGTGTGGAAAGTCCCCAGGCTCCCCAGCAGGCAGA
AGTATGCAAAGCATGCATCTCAATTAGTCAGCAACCATAGTCCCGCCCCTAACTCCGCCCATCCCGCCCC
TAACTCCGCCCAGTTCCGCCCATTCTCCGCCCCATGGCTGACTAATTTTTTTTATTTATGCAGAGGCCGA
GGCCGCCTCGGCCTCTGAGCTATTCCAGAAGTAGTGAGGAGGCTTTTTTGGAGGCCTAGGCTTTTGCAAA
GATCGATCAAGAGACAGGATGAGGATCGTTTCGCATGATTGAACAAGATGGATTGCACGCAGGTTCTCCG
GCCGCTTGGGTGGAGAGGCTATTCGGCTATGACTGGGCACAACAGACAATCGGCTGCTCTGATGCCGCCG
TGTTCCGGCTGTCAGCGCAGGGGCGCCCGGTTCTTTTTGTCAAGACCGACCTGTCCGGTGCCCTGAATGA
ACTGCAAGACGAGGCAGCGCGGCTATCGTGGCTGGCCACGACGGGCGTTCCTTGCGCAGCTGTGCTCGAC
GTTGTCACTGAAGCGGGAAGGGACTGGCTGCTATTGGGCGAAGTGCCGGGGCAGGATCTCCTGTCATCTC
ACCTTGCTCCTGCCGAGAAAGTATCCATCATGGCTGATGCAATGCGGCGGCTGCATACGCTTGATCCGGC
TACCTGCCCATTCGACCACCAAGCGAAACATCGCATCGAGCGAGCACGTACTCGGATGGAAGCCGGTCTT
GTCGATCAGGATGATCTGGACGAAGAGCATCAGGGGCTCGCGCCAGCCGAACTGTTCGCCAGGCTCAAGG
CGAGCATGCCCGACGGCGAGGATCTCGTCGTGACCCATGGCGATGCCTGCTTGCCGAATATCATGGTGGA
AAATGGCCGCTTTTCTGGATTCATCGACTGTGGCCGGCTGGGTGTGGCGGACCGCTATCAGGACATAGCG
TTGGCTACCCGTGATATTGCTGAAGAGCTTGGCGGCGAATGGGCTGACCGCTTCCTCGTGCTTTACGGTA
TCGCCGCTCCCGATTCGCAGCGCATCGCCTTCTATCGCCTTCTTGACGAGTTCTTCTGAGCGGGACTCTG
GGGTTCGAAATGACCGACCAAGCGACGCCCAACCTGCCATCACGAGATTTCGATTCCACCGCCGCCTTCT
ATGAAAGGTTGGGCTTCGGAATCGTTTTCCGGGACGCCGGCTGGATGATCCTCCAGCGCGGGGATCTCAT
GCTGGAGTTCTTCGCCCACCCTAGGGGGAGGCTAACTGAAACACGGAAGGAGACAATACCGGAAGGAACC
CGCGCTATGACGGCAATAAAAAGACAGAATAAAACGCACGGTGTTGGGTCGTTTGTTCATAAACGCGGGG
TTCGGTCCCAGGGCTGGCACTCTGTCGATACCCCACCGAGACCCCATTGGGGCCAATACGCCCGCGTTTC
TTCCTTTTCCCCACCCCACCCCCCAAGTTCGGGTGAAGGCCCAGGGCTCGCAGCCAACGTCGGGGCGGCA
GGCCCTGCCATAGCCTCAGGTTACTCATATATACTTTAGATTGATTTAAAACTTCATTTTTAATTTAAAA
GGATCTAGGTGAAGATCCTTTTTGATAATCTCATGACCAAAATCCCTTAACGTGAGTTTTCGTTCCACTG
AGCGTCAGACCCCGTAGAAAAGATCAAAGGATCTTCTTGAGATCCTTTTTTTCTGCGCGTAATCTGCTGC
TTGCAAACAAAAAAACCACCGCTACCAGCGGTGGTTTGTTTGCCGGATCAAGAGCTACCAACTCTTTTTC
CGAAGGTAACTGGCTTCAGCAGAGCGCAGATACCAAATACTGTTCTTCTAGTGTAGCCGTAGTTAGGCCA
CCACTTCAAGAACTCTGTAGCACCGCCTACATACCTCGCTCTGCTAATCCTGTTACCAGTGGCTGCTGCC
AGTGGCGATAAGTCGTGTCTTACCGGGTTGGACTCAAGACGATAGTTACCGGATAAGGCGCAGCGGTCGG
GCTGAACGGGGGGTTCGTGCACACAGCCCAGCTTGGAGCGAACGACCTACACCGAACTGAGATACCTACA
GCGTGAGCTATGAGAAAGCGCCACGCTTCCCGAAGGGAGAAAGGCGGACAGGTATCCGGTAAGCGGCAGG
GTCGGAACAGGAGAGCGCACGAGGGAGCTTCCAGGGGGAAACGCCTGGTATCTTTATAGTCCTGTCGGGT
TTCGCCACCTCTGACTTGAGCGTCGATTTTTGTGATGCTCGTCAGGGGGGCGGAGCCTATGGAAAAACGC
CAGCAACGCGGCCTTTTTACGGTTCCTGGCCTTTTGCTGGCCTTTTGCTCACATGTTCTTTCCTGCGTTA
TCCCCTGATTCTGTGGATAACCGTATTACCGCCATGCAT
